>Addgene plasmid #54229 | mEmerald-PINCH-C-14 | depositor partial sequence | sequence record 84374 | insert sequence
ACCGTCAGATCCGCTAGCGCTACCGGTCGCCACCATGGTGAGCAAGGGCGAGGAGCTGTTCACCGGGGTG
GTGCCCATCCTGGTCGAGCTGGACGGCGACGTAAACGGCCACAAGTTCAGCGTGTCCGGCGAGGGCGAGG
GCGATGCCACCTACGGCAAGCTGACCCTGAAGTTCATCTGCACCACCGGCAAGCTGCCCGTGCCCTGGCC
CACCCTCGTGACCACCTTGACCTACGGCGTGCAGTGCTTCGCCCGCTACCCCGACCACATGAAGCAGCAC
GACTTCTTCAAGTCCGCCATGCCCGAAGGCTACGTCCAGGAGCGCACCATCTTCTTCAAGGACGACGGCA
ACTACAAGACCCGCGCCGAGGTGAAGTTCGAGGGCGACACCCTGGTGAACCGCATCGAGCTGAAGGGCAT
CGACTTCAAGGAGGACGGCAACATCCTGGGGCACAAGCTGGAGTACAACTACAACAGCCACAAGGTCTAT
ATCACCGCCGACAAGCAGAAGAACGGCATCAAGGTGAACTTCAAGACCCGCCACAACATCGAGGACGGCA
GCGTGCAGCTCGCCGACCACTACCAGCAGAACACCCCCATCGGCGACGGCCCCGTGCTGCTGCCCGACAA
CCACTACCTGAGCACCCAGTCCAAGCTGAGCAAAGACCCCAACGAGAAGCGCGATCACATGGTCCTGCTG
GAGTTCGTGACCGCCGCCGGGATCACTCTCGGCATGGACGAGCTGTACAAGTCCGGACTCAGATCTGGCA
GCGGTGGAGGCAGCGCATCCGGCGCCAACGCCCTGGCCAGCGCCACTTGCGAGCGCTGCAAGGGCGGCTT
TGCGCCCGCTGAGAAGATCGTGAACAGTAATGGGGAGCTGTACCATGAGCAGTGTTTCGTGTGCGCTCAG
TGCTTCCAGCAGTTCCCAGAAGGACTCTTCTATGAGTTTGAAGGAAGAAAGTACTGTGAACATGACTTTC
AGATGCTCTTTGCCCCTTGCTGTCATCAGTGTGGTGAATTCACCATTGGCCGAGTTATCAAAGCCATGAA
TAACAGCTGGCATCCGGAGTGCTTCCGCTGTGACCTCTGCCAGGAAGTTCTGGCAGATATCGGGTTTGTC
AAGAATGCTGGGAGACACCTGTGTCGCCCCTGTCATAATCGTGAGAAAGCCAGAGGCCTTGGGAAATACA
TCTGCCAGAAATGCCATGCTATCATCGATGAGCAGCCTCTGATATTCAAGAACGACCCCTACCATCCAGA
CCATTTCAACTGCGCCAACTGCGGGAAGGAGCTGACTGCCGATGCACGGGAGCTGAAAGGGGAGCTATAC
TGCCTCCCATGCCATGATAAAATGGGGGTCCCCATCTGTGGTGCTTGCCGACGGCCCATCGAAGGGCGCG
TGGTGAACGCTATGGGCAAGCAGTGGCATGTGGAGCATTTTGTTTGTGCCAAGTGTGAGAAACCCTTTCT
TGGACATCGCCATTATGAGAGGAAAGGCCTGGCATATTGTGAAACTCACTATAACCAGCTATTTGGTGAT
GTTTGCTTCCACTGCAATCGTGTTATAGAAGGTGGTGTGGTCTCTGCTCTTAATAAGGCCTGGTGCGTGA
ACTGCTTTGCCTGTTCTACCTGCAACACTAAATTAACACTCAAGAATAAGTTTGTGGAGTTTGACATGAA
GCCAGTCTGTAAGAAGTGCTATGAGAAATTTCCATTGGAGCTGAAGAAAAGACTTAAGAAACTAGCTGAG
ACCTTAGGAAGGAAATAAGGATCCACCGGATCTAGATAACTGATCATAATCAGCCATACCAC
