>Addgene plasmid #54229 | mEmerald-PINCH-C-14 | addgene partial sequence | sequence record 93214 | EGFP-C 5'-CATGGTCCTGCTGGAGTTCGTG-3'
GAGCTGTACAAGTCCGGACTCAGATCTGGCAGCGGTGGAGGCAGCGCATCCGGCGCCAACGCCCTGGCCA
GCGCCACTTGCGAGCGCTGCAAGGGCGGCTTTGCGCCCGCTGAGAAGATCGTGAACAGTAATGGGGAGCT
GTACCATGAGCAGTGTTTCGTGTGCGCTCAGTGCTTCCAGCAGTTCCCAGAAGGACTCTTCTATGAGTTT
GAAGGAAGAAAGTACTGTGAACATGACTTTCAGATGCTCTTTGCCCCTTGCTGTCATCAGTGTGGTGAAT
TCACCATTGGCCGAGTTATCAAAGCCATGAATAACAGCTGGCATCCGGAGTGCTTCCGCTGTGACCTCTG
CCAGGAAGTTCTGGCAGATATCGGGTTTGTCAAGAATGCTGGGAGACACCTGTGTCGCCCCTGTCATAAT
CGTGAGAAAGCCAGAGGCCTTGGGAAATACATCTGCCAGAAATGCCATGCTATCATCGATGAGCAGCCTC
TGATATTCAAGAACGACCCCTACCATCCAGACCATTTCAACTGCGCCAACTGCGGGAAGGAGCTGACTGC
CGATGCACGGGAGCTGAAAGGGGAGCTATACTGCCTCCCATGCCATGATAAAATGGGGGTCCCCATCTGT
GGTGCTTGCCGACGGCCCATCGAAGGGCGCGTGGTGAACGCTATGGGCAAGCAGTGGCATGTGGAGCATT
TTGTTTGTGCCAAGTGTGAGAAACCCTTTCTTGGACATCGCCATTATGAGAGGAAAGGCCTGGCATATTG
TGAAACTCACTATAACCAGCTATTTGGTGATGTTTGCTTCCACTGCAATCGTGTTATAGAAGGTGGTGTG
GTCTCTGCTCTTAATAAGGCCTGGTGCGTGAACTGCTTTGCCTGTTCTACCTGCAACACTAA
