[The description below was written by a language model from this plasmid's Addgene catalogue record.]
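Description:
mEmerald-PINCH-C-14 is a mammalian expression plasmid built on the mEmerald-C1 backbone (about 4.75 kb without the insert) that produces human PINCH, the product of the LIMS1 gene (also known as PINCH-1), as a fluorescent fusion protein. Expression is driven by the CMV promoter, a strong constitutive promoter in most mammalian cell lines. The mEmerald tag is supplied by the backbone and sits at the N terminus of the fusion, so PINCH is joined to the C-terminal end of the fluorescent protein, as the "C" in the name and the C1-style backbone indicate. The "14" probably refers to the length of the linker between the two proteins, but the record does not say so. The use of an SV40 polyA reverse sequencing primer implies that an SV40 polyadenylation signal follows the insert. The cloning method is listed as unknown, and no feature table is provided.

The plasmid is maintained at high copy in E. coli under kanamycin selection. For mammalian cells it carries a neomycin resistance marker, which allows G418 selection of stable transfectants. mEmerald is a bright green GFP derivative, recorded here with excitation at 487 nm and emission at 509 nm. The documented localization of the fusion is focal adhesions, consistent with PINCH being a LIM-domain adaptor protein found at integrin-based cell-matrix adhesion sites. The construct therefore serves mainly as a green focal adhesion marker for fluorescence microscopy, including live-cell imaging of PINCH distribution and adhesion dynamics in transfected cells.
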