Addgene plasmid #54229: mEmerald-PINCH-C-14
Purpose: Localization: Focal Adhesions, Excitation: 487, Emission: 509
Depositing lab: Michael Davidson. Depositing organization: Florida State University, Tallahassee.
Backbone
  Vector backbone: mEmerald-C1
  Backbone size w/o insert (bp): 4750
  Vector type: Mammalian Expression
  Selectable markers: Neomycin (select with G418)
Growth in bacteria
  Bacterial resistance: Kanamycin, 50 μg/mL
  Growth temperature: 37°C
  Growth strain: DH5alpha
  Copy number: High Copy
Gene/Insert
  Gene/Insert name: PINCH (alt name: AAH05341.1)
  Species: H. sapiens (human)
  Entrez Gene: LIMS1 (a.k.a. PINCH, PINCH-1, PINCH1)
  Promoter: CMV
  Tag / fusion protein: mEmerald (N terminal on backbone)
  Cloning method: Unknown
  Sequencing primers: 5′ CMV-F; 3′ SV40pA-R
Terms and licenses: Academic/Nonprofit Terms; Industry Terms
Depositor comments: . Excitation = 487; Emission = 509. Localization data: Focal Adhesions
How to cite: mEmerald-PINCH-C-14 was a gift from Michael Davidson (Addgene plasmid # 54229 ; http://n2t.net/addgene:54229 ; RRID:Addgene_54229)
